>Addgene plasmid #45441 | pBbA5k-EPL124 | depositor full sequence | sequence record 64378 | pBbA5k-EPL124 sequence 6769 bps
ATGGCGAATTTCTTTATTGATCGCCCCATTTTTGCCTGGGTGCTGGCAATCCTGTTGTGTCTGACAGGTA
CCCTGGCGATTTTTTCATTGCCCGTTGAACAATACCCCGATCTCGCGCCACCGAATGTGCGAGTGACCGC
TAACTATCCCGGCGCATCGGCCCAGACGCTGGAAAACACCGTGACCCAGGTTATCGAGCAAAATATGACC
GGCCTCGATAATCTCATGTATATGTCATCTCAGAGCAGTGGCACCGGTCAGGCATCTGTCACTTTAAGTT
TTAAAGCAGGCACCGATCCGGACGAAGCCGTGCAGCAAGTACAAAACCAGCTGCAATCAGCCATGCGAAA
GTTACCGCAGGCGGTGCAAAATCAGGGCGTGACGGTGCGTAAAACCGGCGATACCAACATTCTGACCATT
GCCTTCGTCTCTACCGATGGTTCGATGGATAAACAGGATATTGCTGATTATGTTGCCAGTAATATTCAGG
ACCCGTTAAGCCGCGTGAATGGCGTCGGGGATATCGATGCCTATGGTTCGCAATATTCCATGCGTATCTG
GCTGGACCCGGCGAAACTCAACAGTTTCCAGATGACGGCTAAAGATGTCACTGATGCCATTGAGTCACAG
AACGCGCAGATTGCGGTTGGGCAACTTGGTGGTACACCTTCCGTCGATAAGCAGGCGCTCAACGCCACCA
TTAACGCCCAGTCACTGCTGCAAACACCAGAACAGTTCCGCGATATCACCTTGCGGGTCAATCAGGACGG
CTCAGAGGTAAGGCTGGGCGATGTCGCCACCGTCGAAATGGGGGCGGAGAAATACGATTATCTTAGCCGC
TTCAATGGTAAGCCAGCCTCCGGGCTGGGGGTAAAACTGGCCTCCGGCGCTAACGAAATGGCGACAGCGG
AGCTGGTGCTCAATCGTCTCGACGAGCTGGCGCAGTATTTCCCGCATGGACTGGAATACAAGGTGGCGTA
TGAAACCACCTCGTTTGTTAAAGCCTCCATTGAAGACGTGGTGAAAACGCTGCTGGAAGCTATCGCTCTG
GTTTTCCTCGTTATGTATCTGTTCCTGCAAAACTTCCGCGCCACGCTGATACCCACTATCGCCGTGCCGG
TGGTGTTGATGGGAACCTTCTCCGTACTTTACGCCTTCGGTTACAGCGTCAACACCTTAACCATGTTCGC
GATGGTGCTGGCGATCGGTCTGCTGGTGGATGACGCCATCGTGGTGGTGGAAAACGTCGAACGTATTATG
AGTGAGGAAGGACTCACTCCTCGCGAAGCCACACGTAAATCGATGGGGCAGATCCAGGGGGCACTGGTCG
GGATTGCGATGGTTCTTTCGGCGGTATTTGTACCAATGGCCTTCTTCGGCGGCACCACCGGTGCCATCTA
TCGCCAGTTCTCTATTACCATTGTTGCGGCGATGGTGCTGTCAGTACTGGTAGCGATGATCCTCACTCCG
GCTCTGTGTGCCACACTACTTAAGCCACTGAAAAAAGGTGAGCATCATGGGCAAAAAGGCTTTTTTGCCT
GGTTTAACCAGATGTTTAACCGCAACGCCGAACGCTACGAAAAAGGGGTGGCGAAAATTCTCCACCGTAG
CCTGCGCTGGATTGTGATTTATGTCCTGCTGCTTGGCGGCATGGTGTTCCTGTTCCTGCGTTTGCCGACG
TCGTTCTTACCGCTGGAAGACCGTGGCATGTTTACTACCTCGGTACAGTTGCCCAGCGGTTCAACGCAAC
AACAGACCCTGAAAGTCGTTGAGCAAATCGAGAAATACTACTTCACCCATGAAAAAGACAACATCATGTC
GGTGTTTGCCACCGTTGGTTCTGGCCCTGGGGGTAACGGGCAAAACGTGGCGCGAATGTTTATCCGCCTG
AAAGACTGGAGCGAACGCGACAGTAAGACCGGCACCTCGTTTGCCATTATCGAGCGTGCAACGAAGGCGT
TTAACCAAATTAAAGAAGCTCGCGTTATCGCCAGCAGCCCGCCAGCAATTAGCGGTCTTGGTAGTTCTGC
AGGTTTTGATATGGAGTTGCAGGACCACGCTGGAGCGGGTCACGATGCGCTGATGGCAGCACGTAATCAG
TTGCTGGCGCTGGCGGCGGAAAACCCGGAGCTAACCCGTGTGCGCCATAACGGCCTCGACGACAGTCCGC
AGTTGCAGATTGATATCGACCAGCGTAAAGCTCAGGCGCTGGGCGTTGCTATCGACGATATTAACGACAC
ACTGCAAACCGCCTGGGGTTCGAGCTATGTGAATGACTTTATGGATCGCGGTCGCGTGAAGAAAGTCTAT
GTGCAGGCAGCTGCGCCGTATCGCATGCTGCCAGATGACATCAATCTCTGGTATGTCCGAAATAAAGATG
GCGGCATGGTGCCCTTCTCTGCTTTCGCGACCTCACGCTGGGAAACAGGCTCGCCGCGTCTGGAACGCTA
TAACGGTTATTCTGCGGTTGAGATTGTTGGGGAAGCCGCACCGGGGGTCAGTACCGGTACGGCGATGGAT
ATTATGGAATCGTTAGTGAAGCAGCTGCCAAACGGCTTTGGTCTGGAGTGGACGGCGATGTCGTATCAGG
AGCGGCTTTCCGGCGCGCAGGCTCCGGCGCTGTACGCCATTTCCTTGCTGGTGGTATTCCTGTGTCTGGC
TGCGTTGTATGAAAGCTGGTCGGTGCCGTTCTCGGTAATGCTGGTCGTGCCGCTGGGGGTAATCGGCGCG
CTGCTGGCAACCTGGATGCGCGGGCTGGAAAACGACGTTTACTTCCAGGTGGGCCTGTTAACGGTCATTG
GTTTATCGGCGAAAAACGCCATCCTGATCGTCGAGTTTGCTAACGAGATGAACCAAAAAGGCCACGACCT
GTTTGAAGCGACGCTCCACGCCTGCCGTCAGCGTTTACGCCCGATTCTGATGACCTCGCTGGCATTTATC
TTCGGCGTATTGCCAATGGCAACCAGCACGGGTGCCGGTTCCGGTGGTCAGCATGCGGTGGGTACTGGCG
TAATGGGCGGGATGATTTCGGCCACTATTCTGGCTATTTACTTCGTGCCGCTGTTCTTTGTGCTGGTGCG
CCGCCGCTTCCCGCTGAAGCCGCGCCCGGAACATCATCACCATCACCACTGAGGATCCAAACTCGAGTAA
GGATCTCCAGGCATCAAATAAAACGAAAGGCTCAGTCGAAAGACTGGGCCTTTCGTTTTATCTGTTGTTT
GTCGGTGAACGCTCTCTACTAGAGTCACACTGGCTCACCTTCGGGTGGGCCTTTCTGCGTTTATACCTAG
GGATATATTCCGCTTCCTCGCTCACTGACTCGCTACGCTCGGTCGTTCGACTGCGGCGAGCGGAAATGGC
TTACGAACGGGGCGGAGATTTCCTGGAAGATGCCAGGAAGATACTTAACAGGGAAGTGAGAGGGCCGCGG
CAAAGCCGTTTTTCCATAGGCTCCGCCCCCCTGACAAGCATCACGAAATCTGACGCTCAAATCAGTGGTG
GCGAAACCCGACAGGACTATAAAGATACCAGGCGTTTCCCCCTGGCGGCTCCCTCGTGCGCTCTCCTGTT
CCTGCCTTTCGGTTTACCGGTGTCATTCCGCTGTTATGGCCGCGTTTGTCTCATTCCACGCCTGACACTC
AGTTCCGGGTAGGCAGTTCGCTCCAAGCTGGACTGTATGCACGAACCCCCCGTTCAGTCCGACCGCTGCG
CCTTATCCGGTAACTATCGTCTTGAGTCCAACCCGGAAAGACATGCAAAAGCACCACTGGCAGCAGCCAC
TGGTAATTGATTTAGAGGAGTTAGTCTTGAAGTCATGCGCCGGTTAAGGCTAAACTGAAAGGACAAGTTT
TGGTGACTGCGCTCCTCCAAGCCAGTTACCTCGGTTCAAAGAGTTGGTAGCTCAGAGAACCTTCGAAAAA
CCGCCCTGCAAGGCGGTTTTTTCGTTTTCAGAGCAAGAGATTACGCGCAGACCAAAACGATCTCAAGAAG
ATCATCTTATTAATCAGATAAAATATTTCTAGATTTCAGTGCAATTTATCTCTTCAAATGTAGCACCTGA
AGTCAGCCCCATACGATATAAGTTGTTACTAGTGCTTGGATTCTCACCAATAAAAAACGCCCGGCGGCAA
CCGAGCGTTCTGAACAAATCCAGATGGAGTTCTGAGGTCATTACTGGATCTATCAACAGGAGTCCAAGCG
AGCTCTCGAACCCCAGAGTCCCGCTCAGAAGAACTCGTCAAGAAGGCGATAGAAGGCGATGCGCTGCGAA
TCGGGAGCGGCGATACCGTAAAGCACGAGGAAGCGGTCAGCCCATTCGCCGCCAAGCTCTTCAGCAATAT
CACGGGTAGCCAACGCTATGTCCTGATAGCGGTCCGCCACACCCAGCCGGCCACAGTCGATGAATCCAGA
AAAGCGGCCATTTTCCACCATGATATTCGGCAAGCAGGCATCGCCATGGGTCACGACGAGATCCTCGCCG
TCGGGCATGCGCGCCTTGAGCCTGGCGAACAGTTCGGCTGGCGCGAGCCCCTGATGCTCTTCGTCCAGAT
CATCCTGATCGACAAGACCGGCTTCCATCCGAGTACGTGCTCGCTCGATGCGATGTTTCGCTTGGTGGTC
GAATGGGCAGGTAGCCGGATCAAGCGTATGCAGCCGCCGCATTGCATCAGCCATGATGGATACTTTCTCG
GCAGGAGCAAGGTGAGATGACAGGAGATCCTGCCCCGGCACTTCGCCCAATAGCAGCCAGTCCCTTCCCG
CTTCAGTGACAACGTCGAGCACAGCTGCGCAAGGAACGCCCGTCGTGGCCAGCCACGATAGCCGCGCTGC
CTCGTCCTGCAGTTCATTCAGGGCACCGGACAGGTCGGTCTTGACAAAAAGAACCGGGCGCCCCTGCGCT
GACAGCCGGAACACGGCGGCATCAGAGCAGCCGATTGTCTGTTGTGCCCAGTCATAGCCGAATAGCCTCT
CCACCCAAGCGGCCGGAGAACCTGCGTGCAATCCATCTTGTTCAATCATGCGAAACGATCCTCATCCTGT
CTCTTGATCAGATCATGATCCCCTGCGCCATCAGATCCTTGGCGGCAAGAAAGCCATCCAGTTTACTTTG
CAGGGCTTCCCAACCTTACCAGAGGGCGCCCCAGCTGGCAATTCCGACGTCGGTGCCTAATGAGTGAGCT
AACTTACATTAATTGCGTTGCGCTCACTGCCCGCTTTCCAGTCGGGAAACCTGTCGTGCCAGCTGCATTA
ATGAATCGGCCAACGCGCGGGGAGAGGCGGTTTGCGTATTGGGCGCCAGGGTGGTTTTTCTTTTCACCAG
TGAGACGGGCAACAGCTGATTGCCCTTCACCGCCTGGCCCTGAGAGAGTTGCAGCAAGCGGTCCACGCTG
GTTTGCCCCAGCAGGCGAAAATCCTGTTTGATGGTGGTTAACGGCGGGATATAACATGAGCTGTCTTCGG
TATCGTCGTATCCCACTACCGAGATGTCCGCACCAACGCGCAGCCCGGACTCGGTAATGGCGCGCATTGC
GCCCAGCGCCATCTGATCGTTGGCAACCAGCATCGCAGTGGGAACGATGCCCTCATTCAGCATTTGCATG
GTTTGTTGAAAACCGGACATGGCACTCCAGTCGCCTTCCCGTTCCGCTATCGGCTGAATTTGATTGCGAG
TGAGATATTTATGCCAGCCAGCCAGACGCAGACGCGCCGAGACAGAACTTAATGGGCCCGCTAACAGCGC
GATTTGCTGGTGACCCAATGCGACCAGATGCTCCACGCCCAGTCGCGTACCGTCTTCATGGGAGAAAATA
ATACTGTTGATGGGTGTCTGGTCAGAGACATCAAGAAATAACGCCGGAACATTAGTGCAGGCAGCTTCCA
CAGCAATGGCATCCTGGTCATCCAGCGGATAGTTAATGATCAGCCCACTGACGCGTTGCGCGAGAAGATT
GTGCACCGCCGCTTTACAGGCTTCGACGCCGCTTCGTTCTACCATCGACACCACCACGCTGGCACCCAGT
TGATCGGCGCGAGATTTAATCGCCGCGACAATTTGCGACGGCGCGTGCAGGGCCAGACTGGAGGTGGCAA
CGCCAATCAGCAACGACTGTTTGCCCGCCAGTTGTTGTGCCACGCGGTTGGGAATGTAATTCAGCTCCGC
CATCGCCGCTTCCACTTTTTCCCGCGTTTTCGCAGAAACGTGGCTGGCCTGGTTCACCACGCGGGAAACG
GTCTGATAAGAGACACCGGCATACTCTGCGACATCGTATAACGTTACTGGTTTCACATTCACCACCCTGA
ATTGACTCTCTTCCGGGCGCTATCATGCCATACCGCGAAAGGTTTTGCGCCATTCGATGGTGTCCGGGAT
CTCGACGCTCTCCCTTATGCGACTCCTGCATTAGGAAGCAGCCCAGTAGTAGGTTGAGGCCGTTGAGCAC
CGCCGCCGCAAGGAATGGTGCATGCAAGGAGATGGCGCCCAACAGTCCCCCGGCCACGGGGCCTGCCACC
ATACCCACGCCGAAACAAGCGCTCATGAGCCCGAAGTGGCGAGCCCGATCTTCCCCATCGGTGATGTCGG
CGATATAGGCGCCAGCAACCGCACCTGTGGCGCCGGTGATGCCGGCCACGATGCGTCCGGCGTAGAGGAT
CGAGATCGTTTAGGCACCCCAGGCTTTACACTTTATGCTTCCGGCTCGTATAATGTGTGGAATTGTGAGC
GGATAACAATTTCAGAATTCAAAAGATCTTTTAAGAAGGAGATATACAT
Features (pLannotate 1.2.2; 14 found; start..end, strand, type, name):
      1..3099    +  CDS            acrB: ACRB_ECOLI - Also known as acrE. Experimental evidence at protein level: Swiss-Prot protein existence level 1. (Microbial infection) Involved in contact-dependent growth inhibition (CDI), acts downstream of BamA, the receptor for CDI. Its role in CDI is independent of the AcrA-AcrB-TolC efflux pump complex. From Escherichia coli (strain K12).
   3165..3236    +  terminator     rrnB T1 terminator: transcription terminator T1 from the E. coli rrnB gene
   3252..3279    +  terminator     T7Te terminator: phage T7 early transcription terminator
   3298..3353    -  rep_origin     RSF ori (fragment): Plasmids containing the RSF 1030 origin of replication can be propagated in E. coli cells that contain additional plasmids with compatible origins.
   3441..3986    -  rep_origin     p15A ori: Plasmids containing the medium-copy-number p15A origin of replication can be propagated in E. coli cells that contain a second plasmid with the ColE1 origin.
   4100..4194    -  terminator     lambda t0 terminator: transcription terminator from phage lambda
   4228..5019    -  CDS            neo: KKA2_KLEPN - Also known as kan, nptII. Experimental evidence at protein level: Swiss-Prot protein existence level 1. Resistance to kanamycin, neomycin, paromomycin, ribostamycin, butirosin and gentamicin B. From Klebsiella pneumoniae.
   5051..5155    -  CDS            tnpA (fragment): TN5P_ECOLX - Also known as tnp. Experimental evidence at protein level: Swiss-Prot protein existence level 1. Mediates transposition of transposon Tn5 by a 'cut and paste' mechanism. First, the monomeric transposase binds the 19 bp inverted DNA repeats flanking the transposon. Then, dimerization of the DNA- bound transposase creates a synaptic DNA complex. After nicking of the first DNA strand, excision of the transposon proceeds through a series of intermediates. The transposase then mediates the insertion of the transposon at a new site by strand transfer. The activity of the wild- type tran
   5170..5191    -  protein_bind   CAP binding site: CAP binding activates transcription in the presence of cAMP. E. coli catabolite activator protein
   5204..6286    -  CDS            lacI: lac repressor; lacI; The lac repressor binds to the lac operator to inhibit transcription in E. coli. This inhibition can be relieved by adding lactose or isopropyl-β-D-thiogalactopyranoside (IPTG).
   6287..6364    -  promoter       lacI promoter: lacI
   6372..6651    -  CDS            TcR (fragment): tetracycline efflux protein; tet; confers resistance to tetracycline
   6675..6705    +  promoter       lac UV5 promoter: E. coli lac promoter with an "up" mutation
   6713..6729    +  protein_bind   lac operator: The lac repressor binds to the lac operator to inhibit transcription in E. coli. This inhibition can be relieved by adding lactose or isopropyl-β-D-thiogalactopyranoside (IPTG). lac repressor encoded by lacI
