[The description below was written by a language model from this plasmid's Addgene catalogue record and pLannotate feature annotations shown in this document.]
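Description:
pBbA5k-EPL124 is an Escherichia coli expression plasmid built on the BglBrick-style pBbA5k backbone and catalogued as a synthetic biology vector. It replicates from the p15A origin, which the record lists as low copy and which is compatible with ColE1-type plasmids, and it is selected with kanamycin through the neo (nptII) aminoglycoside phosphotransferase gene. The short RSF ori, Tn5 transposase and tetracycline-resistance matches in the annotation are fragments, most likely backbone remnants rather than functional elements.

The payload is a roughly 3.1 kb open reading frame catalogued as acrD (species given as synthetic), carrying a C-terminal His tag for detection or purification. The automated annotation labels this coding sequence as E. coli acrB. This probably reflects similarity between these related RND-family inner membrane efflux transporters, but the record alone cannot resolve the discrepancy, so the depositor's designation is used here. Transcription is driven by the lacUV5 promoter followed by a lac operator. A divergently oriented lacI gene with its own promoter supplies the repressor, so expression is held off until it is induced with IPTG. The rrnB T1 and T7Te terminators sit downstream of the insert, and a lambda t0 terminator follows the resistance gene, insulating the transcription units from one another.

The plasmid comes from work on engineering microbial biofuel tolerance and export with efflux pumps. It is maintained in a DH1 strain lacking AcrAB, a background in which the contribution of the plasmid-encoded pump can be assessed without the native major efflux system.
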