Addgene plasmid #45441: pBbA5k-EPL124
Depositing lab: Aindrila Mukhopadhyay. Depositing organization: Lawrence Berkeley National Laboratory. Publication: Engineering microbial biofuel tolerance and export using efflux pumps. Dunlop MJ, Dossani ZY, Szmidt HL, Chu HC, Lee TS, Keasling JD, Hadi MZ, Mukhopadhyay A. Mol Syst Biol. 2011 May 10;7:487. doi: 10.1038/msb.2011.21. PubMed 21556065.
Backbone
  Vector backbone: pBbA5k
  Vector type: Synthetic Biology
Growth in bacteria
  Bacterial resistance: Kanamycin, 50 μg/mL
  Growth temperature: 37°C
  Growth strain: DH1 with AcrAB knocked out
  Copy number: Low Copy
Gene/Insert
  Gene/Insert name: acrD
  Species: Synthetic
  Insert size (bp): 3114
  Promoter: LacUV5
  Tag / fusion protein: His (C terminal on insert)
  Cloning method: Ligation Independent Cloning
  Sequencing primers: 5′ CAA AAG ATC TTT TAA GAA GGA GAT ATA CAT ATG GCG AAT TTC TTT ATT GAT CG; 3′ CAG TGG TGA TGG TGA TGA TGT TCC GGG CGC GGC TTC AGC GGG
Terms and licenses: Academic/Nonprofit Terms; Industry Terms: Not Available to Industry
Depositor comments: Please note that this plasmid may require a unique bacterial strain, so make sure to confirm that you can also obtain the appropriate growth strain. Please contact us or contact our distributors if you have any questions.
How to cite: pBbA5k-EPL124 was a gift from Aindrila Mukhopadhyay (Addgene plasmid # 45441 ; http://n2t.net/addgene:45441 ; RRID:Addgene_45441)
