>Addgene plasmid #45441 | pBbA5k-EPL124 | addgene partial sequence | sequence record 65983 | pBbA5c-3 5'-CGTTTTATTTGATGCCTGG-3'
TGGTGATGGTGATGATGTTCCGGGCGCGGCTTCAGCGGGAAGCGGCGGCGCACCAGCACAAAGAACAGCG
GCACGAAGTAAATAGCCAGAATAGTGGCCGAAATCATCCCGCCCATTACGCCAGTACCCACCGCATGCTG
ACCACCGGAACCGGCACCCGTGCTGGTTGCCATTGGCAATACGCCGAAGATAAATGCCAGCGAGGTCATC
AGAATCGGGCGTAAACGCTGACGGCAGGCGTGGAGCGTCGCTTCAAACAGGTCGTGGCCTTTTTGGTTCA
TCTCGTTAGCAAACTCGACGATCAGGATGGCGTTTTTCGCCGATAAACCAATGACCGTTAACAGGCCCAC
CTGGAAGTAAACGTCGTTTTCCAGCCCGCGCATCCAGGTTGCCAGCAGCGCGCCGATTACCCCCAGCGGC
ACGACCAGCATTACCGAGAACGGCACCGACCAGCTTTCATACAACGCAGCCAGACACAGGAATACCACCA
GCAAGGAAATGGCGTACAGCGCCGGAGCCTGCGCGCCGGAAAGCCGCTCCTGATACGACATCGCCGTCCA
CTCCAGACCAAAGCCGTTTGGCAGCTGCTTCACTAACGATTCCATAATATCCATCGCCGTACCGGTACTG
ACCCCCGGTGCGGCTTCCCCAACAATCTCAACCGCAGAATAACCGTTATAGCGTTCCAGACGCGGCGAGC
CTGTTTCCCAGCGTGAGGTCGCGAAAGCAGAGAAGGGCACCATGCCGCCATCTTTATTTCGGACATACCA
GAGATTGATGTCATCTGGCAGCATGCGATACGGCGCAGCTGCCTGCACATAGACTTTCTTCACGCGACCG
